Addgene plasmid #215376: pCMV mClover3-Galectin-3
Purpose: Expression of the endolysosomal damage marker Galectin-3 with an N-terminal mClover3 tag.
Depositing lab: Franz-Ulrich Hartl. Depositing organization: Max Planck Institute of Biochemistry. Publication: alpha-Synuclein aggregates inhibit ESCRT-III through sequestration and collateral degradation. Sitron CS, Trinkaus VA, Galesic A, Garhammer M, Yuste-Checa P, Dransfeld U, Feigenbutz D, Zhang J, Ivashko L, Dudanova I, Harper JW, Hartl FU. Mol Cell. 2025 Sep 18;85(18):3505-3523.e17. doi: 10.1016/j.molcel.2025.08.022. Epub 2025 Sep 10. PubMed 40934925.
Backbone
  Vector backbone: pEGFP-C1
  Vector type: Mammalian Expression
  Selectable markers: Neomycin (select with G418)
Growth in bacteria
  Bacterial resistance: Kanamycin, 50 μg/mL
  Growth temperature: 37°C
  Growth strain: DH5alpha
  Copy number: High Copy
Gene/Insert
  Gene/Insert name: LGALS3
  Species: H. sapiens (human)
  Entrez Gene: LGALS3 (a.k.a. CBP35, GAL3, GALBP, GALIG, L31, LGALS2, MAC2)
  Cloning method: Gibson Cloning
Terms and licenses: Academic/Nonprofit Terms; Industry Terms: Not Available to Industry
Depositor comments: Please visit https://doi.org/10.1101/2025.01.13.632710 for bioRxiv preprint.
How to cite: pCMV mClover3-Galectin-3 was a gift from Franz-Ulrich Hartl (Addgene plasmid # 215376 ; http://n2t.net/addgene:215376 ; RRID:Addgene_215376)
