[The description below was written by a language model from this plasmid's Addgene catalogue record and pLannotate feature annotations shown in this document.]
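Description:
pCMV mClover3-Galectin-3 is a 5,470 bp mammalian expression plasmid built on the pEGFP-C1 backbone, in which the original fluorescent protein has been replaced by mClover3 and human LGALS3 (Galectin-3) has been added by Gibson cloning. It is propagated in E. coli as a high-copy plasmid through a ColE1/pUC-type origin and selected with kanamycin. An f1 origin is also present. A single NeoR/KanR (Tn5 aminoglycoside phosphotransferase) gene serves both hosts. A bacterial bla-type promoter and the SV40 enhancer/early promoter sit in tandem upstream of it, and an HSV TK polyadenylation signal lies downstream, so the same marker confers kanamycin resistance in bacteria and G418 resistance in transfected mammalian cells. The short annotated fragments (RSF ori, ble, large T antigen, bGH poly(A), residual multiple cloning site) are most likely backbone remnants or partial annotation matches rather than functional elements.

The expression cassette is driven by the human cytomegalovirus immediate early enhancer and promoter. This is followed by the mClover3 coding sequence, a bright, monomeric green/yellow Aequorea-derived fluorescent protein. A short linker separates it from the LGALS3 open reading frame, and the transcript is terminated by the SV40 poly(A) signal. The product is Galectin-3 carrying an N-terminal mClover3 tag.

Galectin-3 is a galactoside-binding lectin, and the record describes it as a marker of endolysosomal damage. Such reporters generally work by moving from a diffuse cytosolic distribution into puncta when ruptured vesicle membranes expose luminal glycans. The plasmid is therefore intended for fluorescence imaging of endolysosomal membrane damage in mammalian cells. The associated publication concerns alpha-synuclein aggregates and ESCRT-III.
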