Features (pLannotate 1.2.2; 16 found; start..end, strand, type, name):
      1..47      +  rep_origin     RSF ori (fragment): Plasmids containing the RSF 1030 origin of replication can be propagated in E. coli cells that contain additional plasmids with compatible origins.
    115..418     +  enhancer       CMV enhancer: human cytomegalovirus immediate early enhancer
    419..622     +  promoter       CMV promoter: human cytomegalovirus (CMV) immediate early promoter
    667..1383    +  CDS            mClover3: mClover3 is a basic (constitutively fluorescent) green/yellow fluorescent protein published in 2016, derived from Aequorea victoria. It is reported to be a rapidly-maturing monomer with high acid sensitivity.
   1399..2148    +  CDS            LGALS3 (sequence partly withheld): LEG3_HUMAN - Also known as MAC2. Experimental evidence at protein level: Swiss-Prot protein existence level 1. Galactose-specific lectin which binds IgE. May mediate with the alpha-3, beta-1 integrin the stimulation by CSPG4 of endothelial cells migration. Together with DMBT1, required for terminal differentiation of columnar epithelial cells during early embryogenesis (By similarity). In the nucleus: acts as a pre-mRNA splicing factor. Involved in acute inflammatory responses including neutrophil activation and adhesion, chemoattraction of monocytes macrophages, opsonization of apoptotic neut
   2152..2188    +  misc_feature   MCS (fragment): multiple cloning site
   2205..2289    +  CDS            large T antigen (fragment): large T antigen from SV40 (simian virus 40)
   2312..2433    +  polyA_signal   SV40 poly(A) signal: SV40 polyadenylation signal
   2467..2895    -  rep_origin     f1 ori (sequence partly withheld): f1 bacteriophage origin of replication; arrow indicates direction of (+) strand synthesis
   2922..3026    +  promoter       AmpR promoter: bla
   3028..3385    +  promoter       SV40 promoter: SV40 enhancer and early promoter
   3420..4214    +  CDS            NeoR/KanR: aminoglycoside phosphotransferase from Tn5; aph(3')-II (or nptII); confers resistance to neomycin, kanamycin, and G418 (Geneticin®)
   4235..4387    +  CDS            ble (fragment): BLE_KLEPN - Experimental evidence at protein level: Swiss-Prot protein existence level 1. Binding protein with a strong affinity to the bleomycin family of antibiotics. Binds to CL990; an antimitotic-antibiotic compound. From Klebsiella pneumoniae.
   4446..4493    +  polyA_signal   HSV TK poly(A) signal: herpes simplex virus thymidine kinase polyadenylation signal (Cole and Stacy, 1985)
   4584..4600    -  polyA_signal   bGH poly(A) signal (fragment): bovine growth hormone polyadenylation signal
   4822..5410    +  rep_origin     ori: high-copy-number ColE1/pMB1/pBR322/pUC origin of replication
>Addgene plasmid #215376 | pCMV mClover3-Galectin-3 | addgene full sequence | sequence record 430532 | Addgene NGS Result
TTCTTTCCTGCGTTATCCCCTGATTCTGTGGATAACCGTATTACCGCCATGCATTAGTTATTAATAGTAA
TCAATTACGGGGTCATTAGTTCATAGCCCATATATGGAGTTCCGCGTTACATAACTTACGGTAAATGGCC
CGCCTGGCTGACCGCCCAACGACCCCCGCCCATTGACGTCAATAATGACGTATGTTCCCATAGTAACGCC
AATAGGGACTTTCCATTGACGTCAATGGGTGGAGTATTTACGGTAAACTGCCCACTTGGCAGTACATCAA
GTGTATCATATGCCAAGTACGCCCCCTATTGACGTCAATGACGGTAAATGGCCCGCCTGGCATTATGCCC
AGTACATGACCTTATGGGACTTTCCTACTTGGCAGTACATCTACGTATTAGTCATCGCTATTACCATGGT
GATGCGGTTTTGGCAGTACATCAATGGGCGTGGATAGCGGTTTGACTCACGGGGATTTCCAAGTCTCCAC
CCCATTGACGTCAATGGGAGTTTGTTTTGGCACCAAAATCAACGGGACTTTCCAAAATGTCGTAACAACT
CCGCCCCATTGACGCAAATGGGCGGTAGGCGTGTACGGTGGGAGGTCTATATAAGCAGAGCTGGTTTAGT
GAACCGTCAGATCCGCTAGCGCTACCGGTCGCCACCATGGTGAGCAAGGGCGAGGAGCTGTTCACCGGGG
TGGTGCCCATCCTGGTCGAGCTGGACGGCGACGTAAACGGCCACAAGTTCAGCGTCCGCGGCGAGGGCGA
GGGCGATGCCACCAACGGCAAGCTGACCCTGAAGTTCATCTGCACCACCGGCAAGCTGCCCGTGCCCTGG
CCCACCCTCGTGACCACCTTCGGCTACGGCGTGGCCTGCTTCAGCCGCTACCCCGACCACATGAAGCAGC
ACGACTTCTTCAAGTCCGCCATGCCCGAAGGCTACGTCCAGGAGCGCACCATCTCTTTCAAGGACGACGG
TACCTACAAGACCCGCGCCGAGGTGAAGTTCGAGGGCGACACCCTGGTGAACCGCATCGAGCTGAAGGGC
ATCGACTTCAAGGAGGACGGCAACATCCTGGGGCACAAGCTGGAGTACAACTTCAACAGCCACTACGTCT
ATATCACGGCCGACAAGCAGAAGAACTGCATCAAGGCTAACTTCAAGATCCGCCACAACGTTGAGGACGG
CAGCGTGCAGCTCGCCGACCACTACCAGCAGAACACCCCCATCGGCGACGGCCCCGTGCTGCTGCCCGAC
AACCACTACCTGAGCCATCAGTCCAAGCTGAGCAAAGACCCCAACGAGAAGCGCGATCACATGGTCCTGC
TGGAGTTCGTGACCGCCGCCGGGATTACACATGGCATGGACGAGCTGTACAAGTCCGGACTCAGATCTAT
GGCAGACAATTTTTCGCTCCATGATGCGTTATCTGGGTCTGGAAACCCAAACCCTCAAGGATGGCCTGGC
GCATGGGGGAACCAGCCTGCTGGGGCAGGGGGCTACCCAGGGGCTTCCTATCCTGGGGCCTACCCCGGGC
AGGCACCCCCAGGGGCTTATCCTGGACAGGCACCTCCAGGCGCCTACCCTGGAGCACCTGGAGCTTATCC
CGGAGCACCTGCACCTGGAGTCTACCCAGGGCCACCCAGCGGCCCTGGGGCCTACCCATCTTCTGGACAG
CCAAGTGCCCCCGGAGCCTACCCTGCCACTGGCCCCTATGGCGCCCCTGCTGGG
[414 nt withheld, positions 1735-2148]
TAAGAATTCTGCAGTCGACGGTACCGCGGGCCCGGGATCCACCGGATCTAGATAACTGATCATAATCAGC
CATACCACATTTGTAGAGGTTTTACTTGCTTTAAAAAACCTCCCACACCTCCCCCTGAACCTGAAACATA
AAATGAATGCAATTGTTGTTGTTAACTTGTTTATTGCAGCTTATAATGGTTACAAATAAAGCAATAGCAT
CACAAATTTCACAAATAAAGCATTTTTTTCACTGCATTCTAGTTGTGGTTTGTCCAAACTCATCAATGTA
TCTTAACGCGTAAATTGTAAGCGTTAATATTTTGTTAAAATTCGCGTTAAATTTTTGTTAAATCAGCTCA
TTTTTTAACCAATAGGCCGAAATCGGCAAAATCCCTTATAAATCAAAAGAATAGACCGAGATAGGGT
[37 nt withheld, positions 2566-2602]
AAAGAACGTGGACTCCAACGTCAAAGG
[49 nt withheld, positions 2630-2678]
T
[91 nt withheld, positions 2680-2770]
G
[124 nt withheld, positions 2772-2895]
CAGGTGGCACTTTTCGGGGAAATGTGCGCGGAACCCCTATTTGTTTATTTTTCTAAATACATTCAAATAT
GTATCCGCTCATGAGACAATAACCCTGATAAATGCTTCAATAATATTGAAAAAGGAAGAGTCCTGAGGCG
GAAAGAACCAGCTGTGGAATGTGTGTCAGTTAGGGTGTGGAAAGTCCCCAGGCTCCCCAGCAGGCAGAAG
TATGCAAAGCATGCATCTCAATTAGTCAGCAACCAGGTGTGGAAAGTCCCCAGGCTCCCCAGCAGGCAGA
AGTATGCAAAGCATGCATCTCAATTAGTCAGCAACCATAGTCCCGCCCCTAACTCCGCCCATCCCGCCCC
TAACTCCGCCCAGTTCCGCCCATTCTCCGCCCCATGGCTGACTAATTTTTTTTATTTATGCAGAGGCCGA
GGCCGCCTCGGCCTCTGAGCTATTCCAGAAGTAGTGAGGAGGCTTTTTTGGAGGCCTAGGCTTTTGCAAA
GATCGATCAAGAGACAGGATGAGGATCGTTTCGCATGATTGAACAAGATGGATTGCACGCAGGTTCTCCG
GCCGCTTGGGTGGAGAGGCTATTCGGCTATGACTGGGCACAACAGACAATCGGCTGCTCTGATGCCGCCG
TGTTCCGGCTGTCAGCGCAGGGGCGCCCGGTTCTTTTTGTCAAGACCGACCTGTCCGGTGCCCTGAATGA
ACTGCAAGACGAGGCAGCGCGGCTATCGTGGCTGGCCACGACGGGCGTTCCTTGCGCAGCTGTGCTCGAC
GTTGTCACTGAAGCGGGAAGGGACTGGCTGCTATTGGGCGAAGTGCCGGGGCAGGATCTCCTGTCATCTC
ACCTTGCTCCTGCCGAGAAAGTATCCATCATGGCTGATGCAATGCGGCGGCTGCATACGCTTGATCCGGC
TACCTGCCCATTCGACCACCAAGCGAAACATCGCATCGAGCGAGCACGTACTCGGATGGAAGCCGGTCTT
GTCGATCAGGATGATCTGGACGAAGAGCATCAGGGGCTCGCGCCAGCCGAACTGTTCGCCAGGCTCAAGG
CGAGCATGCCCGACGGCGAGGATCTCGTCGTGACCCATGGCGATGCCTGCTTGCCGAATATCATGGTGGA
AAATGGCCGCTTTTCTGGATTCATCGACTGTGGCCGGCTGGGTGTGGCGGACCGCTATCAGGACATAGCG
TTGGCTACCCGTGATATTGCTGAAGAGCTTGGCGGCGAATGGGCTGACCGCTTCCTCGTGCTTTACGGTA
TCGCCGCTCCCGATTCGCAGCGCATCGCCTTCTATCGCCTTCTTGACGAGTTCTTCTGAGCGGGACTCTG
GGGTTCGAAATGACCGACCAAGCGACGCCCAACCTGCCATCACGAGATTTCGATTCCACCGCCGCCTTCT
ATGAAAGGTTGGGCTTCGGAATCGTTTTCCGGGACGCCGGCTGGATGATCCTCCAGCGCGGGGATCTCAT
GCTGGAGTTCTTCGCCCACCCTAGGGGGAGGCTAACTGAAACACGGAAGGAGACAATACCGGAAGGAACC
CGCGCTATGACGGCAATAAAAAGACAGAATAAAACGCACGGTGTTGGGTCGTTTGTTCATAAACGCGGGG
TTCGGTCCCAGGGCTGGCACTCTGTCGATACCCCACCGAGACCCCATTGGGGCCAATACGCCCGCGTTTC
TTCCTTTTCCCCACCCCACCCCCCAAGTTCGGGTGAAGGCCCAGGGCTCGCAGCCAACGTCGGGGCGGCA
GGCCCTGCCATAGCCTCAGGTTACTCATATATACTTTAGATTGATTTAAAACTTCATTTTTAATTTAAAA
GGATCTAGGTGAAGATCCTTTTTGATAATCTCATGACCAAAATCCCTTAACGTGAGTTTTCGTTCCACTG
AGCGTCAGACCCCGTAGAAAAGATCAAAGGATCTTCTTGAGATCCTTTTTTTCTGCGCGTAATCTGCTGC
TTGCAAACAAAAAAACCACCGCTACCAGCGGTGGTTTGTTTGCCGGATCAAGAGCTACCAACTCTTTTTC
CGAAGGTAACTGGCTTCAGCAGAGCGCAGATACCAAATACTGTTCTTCTAGTGTAGCCGTAGTTAGGCCA
CCACTTCAAGAACTCTGTAGCACCGCCTACATACCTCGCTCTGCTAATCCTGTTACCAGTGGCTGCTGCC
AGTGGCGATAAGTCGTGTCTTACCGGGTTGGACTCAAGACGATAGTTACCGGATAAGGCGCAGCGGTCGG
GCTGAACGGGGGGTTCGTGCACACAGCCCAGCTTGGAGCGAACGACCTACACCGAACTGAGATACCTACA
GCGTGAGCTATGAGAAAGCGCCACGCTTCCCGAAGGGAGAAAGGCGGACAGGTATCCGGTAAGCGGCAGG
GTCGGAACAGGAGAGCGCACGAGGGAGCTTCCAGGGGGAAACGCCTGGTATCTTTATAGTCCTGTCGGGT
TTCGCCACCTCTGACTTGAGCGTCGATTTTTGTGATGCTCGTCAGGGGGGCGGAGCCTATGGAAAAACGC
CAGCAACGCGGCCTTTTTACGGTTCCTGGCCTTTTGCTGGCCTTTTGCTCACATG
